Addgene plasmid #193637: VAMP3(S48E)-mCherry
Purpose: Expresses S48E phosphomimetic VAMP3 fused to mCherry
Depositing lab: Geert van den Bogaart. Depositing organization: University of Groningen. Publication: Phosphorylation of VAMP3 couples IL-6 Exocytosis to dendritic cell activation. Chen T, Psoma A, Mahajan S, Ter Beest M, Linders P, Franciosa G, Bianchi F, Bogaart GVD, Warner H. J Cell Sci. 2025 Sep 22:jcs.264139. doi: 10.1242/jcs.264139. PubMed 40977280.
Backbone
  Vector backbone: pmCherry-N1
  Vector type: Mammalian Expression
Growth in bacteria
  Bacterial resistance: Kanamycin, 50 μg/mL
  Growth temperature: 37°C
  Growth strain: DH5alpha
  Copy number: High Copy
Gene/Insert
  Gene/Insert name: VAMP3 (alt name: cellubrevin, synaptobrevin 3)
  Species: M. musculus (mouse)
  Mutation: changed serine 48 to alanine
  GenBank ID: NP_033524.1
  Entrez Gene: Vamp3 (a.k.a. D130027G05Rik, VAMP-3, ceb)
  Tag / fusion protein: mCherry (C terminal on insert)
Resource information
  A portion of this plasmid was derived from a plasmid made by: Synthetic gene
Terms and licenses: Academic/Nonprofit Terms; Industry Terms: Not Available to Industry
Depositor comments: The wild-type VAMP3 (with S48) is also available at Addgene (VAMP3-mCherry catalog numer 92423)
How to cite: VAMP3(S48E)-mCherry was a gift from Geert van den Bogaart (Addgene plasmid # 193637 ; http://n2t.net/addgene:193637 ; RRID:Addgene_193637)
