[The description below was written by a language model from this plasmid's Addgene catalogue record and pLannotate feature annotations shown in this document.]
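Description:
VAMP3(S48E)-mCherry is a mammalian expression plasmid of about 5 kb built on the pmCherry-N1 backbone. It carries mouse VAMP3 (also called cellubrevin or synaptobrevin 3), a SNARE protein involved in vesicular transport, fused at its C terminus to the monomeric red fluorescent protein mCherry. The fusion is transcribed from the human cytomegalovirus immediate early enhancer and promoter, with the Vamp3 coding sequence placed just downstream of the remaining multiple cloning site and followed after a short linker by mCherry and an SV40 polyadenylation signal. The VAMP3 portion was derived from a synthetic gene.

The plasmid name and stated purpose describe a serine 48 to glutamate substitution, a phosphomimetic change intended to mimic constitutive phosphorylation at that residue. The mutation field of the record instead says serine 48 to alanine. The feature table does not resolve this discrepancy, so the identity of the residue should be checked against the sequence. A wild-type VAMP3-mCherry counterpart is noted as separately available for comparison.

For propagation, the backbone provides a high-copy ColE1/pUC-type origin and an f1 phage origin. A single NeoR/KanR cassette (Tn5 aminoglycoside phosphotransferase) is driven by a bacterial promoter and the SV40 early promoter in tandem and is terminated by the HSV TK polyadenylation signal. It gives kanamycin resistance in E. coli and G418 resistance in mammalian cells. The short large T antigen, ble and bGH poly(A) annotations are fragmentary matches within backbone sequence rather than functional elements. The associated publication concerns VAMP3 phosphorylation and IL-6 exocytosis in dendritic cells, which fits use of the construct for fluorescence imaging of how phosphorylation at S48 affects VAMP3 localisation and trafficking.
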