Features (pLannotate 1.2.2; 15 found; start..end, strand, type, name):
     61..364     +  enhancer       CMV enhancer: human cytomegalovirus immediate early enhancer
    365..568     +  promoter       CMV promoter: human cytomegalovirus (CMV) immediate early promoter
    591..634     +  misc_feature   MCS (fragment): multiple cloning site
    635..943     +  CDS            Vamp3: VAMP3_MOUSE - Also known as Syb3. Experimental evidence at protein level: Swiss-Prot protein existence level 1. SNARE involved in vesicular transport from the late endosomes to the trans-Golgi network. From Mus musculus (Mouse).
    965..1672    +  CDS            mCherry: mCherry is a basic (constitutively fluorescent) red fluorescent protein published in 2004, derived from Discosoma sp.. It is reported to be a very rapidly-maturing monomer with low acid sensitivity.
   1692..1775    +  CDS            large T antigen (fragment): large T antigen from SV40 (simian virus 40)
   1798..1919    +  polyA_signal   SV40 poly(A) signal: SV40 polyadenylation signal
   1953..2381    -  rep_origin     f1 ori (sequence partly withheld): f1 bacteriophage origin of replication; arrow indicates direction of (+) strand synthesis
   2408..2512    +  promoter       AmpR promoter: bla
   2514..2871    +  promoter       SV40 promoter: SV40 enhancer and early promoter
   2906..3700    +  CDS            NeoR/KanR: aminoglycoside phosphotransferase from Tn5; aph(3')-II (or nptII); confers resistance to neomycin, kanamycin, and G418 (Geneticin®)
   3721..3873    +  CDS            ble (fragment): BLE_KLEPN - Experimental evidence at protein level: Swiss-Prot protein existence level 1. Binding protein with a strong affinity to the bleomycin family of antibiotics. Binds to CL990; an antimitotic-antibiotic compound. From Klebsiella pneumoniae.
   3932..3979    +  polyA_signal   HSV TK poly(A) signal: herpes simplex virus thymidine kinase polyadenylation signal (Cole and Stacy, 1985)
   4070..4086    -  polyA_signal   bGH poly(A) signal (fragment): bovine growth hormone polyadenylation signal
   4308..4896    +  rep_origin     ori: high-copy-number ColE1/pMB1/pBR322/pUC origin of replication
>Addgene plasmid #193637 | VAMP3(S48E)-mCherry | addgene full sequence | sequence record 381548 | Addgene NGS Result
TAGTTATTAATAGTAATCAATTACGGGGTCATTAGTTCATAGCCCATATATGGAGTTCCGCGTTACATAA
CTTACGGTAAATGGCCCGCCTGGCTGACCGCCCAACGACCCCCGCCCATTGACGTCAATAATGACGTATG
TTCCCATAGTAACGCCAATAGGGACTTTCCATTGACGTCAATGGGTGGAGTATTTACGGTAAACTGCCCA
CTTGGCAGTACATCAAGTGTATCATATGCCAAGTACGCCCCCTATTGACGTCAATGACGGTAAATGGCCC
GCCTGGCATTATGCCCAGTACATGACCTTATGGGACTTTCCTACTTGGCAGTACATCTACGTATTAGTCA
TCGCTATTACCATGGTGATGCGGTTTTGGCAGTACATCAATGGGCGTGGATAGCGGTTTGACTCACGGGG
ATTTCCAAGTCTCCACCCCATTGACGTCAATGGGAGTTTGTTTTGGCACCAAAATCAACGGGACTTTCCA
AAATGTCGTAACAACTCCGCCCCATTGACGCAAATGGGCGGTAGGCGTGTACGGTGGGAGGTCTATATAA
GCAGAGCTGGTTTAGTGAACCGTCAGATCCGCTAGCGCTACCGGACTCAGATCTCGAGCTCAAGCTTCGA
ATTCATGTCTACAGGGGTGCCTTCAGGGTCCAGTGCTGCCACTGGCAGTAATCGAAGACTCCAGCAGACA
CAGAATCAAGTAGATGAGGTGGTGGACATCATGAGAGTCAATGTGGATAAGGTGTTAGAAAGAGACCAGA
AGCTCGAGGAGCTAGACGACCGCGCAGATGCACTGCAGGCAGGCGCCTCGCAGTTTGAAACAAGTGCTGC
CAAGTTGAAGAGAAAGTATTGGTGGAAGAACTGCAAGATGTGGGCGATAGGGATCAGTGTCCTGGTGATT
ATTGTCATTATCATCATTGTGTGGTGTGTCTCTAAGGATCCACCGGTCGCCACCATGGTGAGCAAGGGCG
AGGAGGATAACATGGCCATCATCAAGGAGTTCATGCGCTTCAAGGTGCACATGGAGGGCTCCGTGAACGG
CCACGAGTTCGAGATCGAGGGCGAGGGCGAGGGCCGCCCCTACGAGGGCACCCAGACCGCCAAGCTGAAG
GTGACCAAGGGTGGCCCCCTGCCCTTCGCCTGGGACATCCTGTCCCCTCAGTTCATGTACGGCTCCAAGG
CCTACGTGAAGCACCCCGCCGACATCCCCGACTACTTGAAGCTGTCCTTCCCCGAGGGCTTCAAGTGGGA
GCGCGTGATGAACTTCGAGGACGGCGGCGTGGTGACCGTGACCCAGGACTCCTCCCTGCAGGACGGCGAG
TTCATCTACAAGGTGAAGCTGCGCGGCACCAACTTCCCCTCCGACGGCCCCGTAATGCAGAAGAAGACCA
TGGGCTGGGAGGCCTCCTCCGAGCGGATGTACCCCGAGGACGGCGCCCTGAAGGGCGAGATCAAGCAGAG
GCTGAAGCTGAAGGACGGCGGCCACTACGACGCTGAGGTCAAGACCACCTACAAGGCCAAGAAGCCCGTG
CAGCTGCCCGGCGCCTACAACGTCAACATCAAGTTGGACATCACCTCCCACAACGAGGACTACACCATCG
TGGAACAGTACGAACGCGCCGAGGGCCGCCACTCCACCGGCGGCATGGACGAGCTGTACAAGTAAAGCGG
CCGCGACTCTAGATCATAATCAGCCATACCACATTTGTAGAGGTTTTACTTGCTTTAAAAAACCTCCCAC
ACCTCCCCCTGAACCTGAAACATAAAATGAATGCAATTGTTGTTGTTAACTTGTTTATTGCAGCTTATAA
TGGTTACAAATAAAGCAATAGCATCACAAATTTCACAAATAAAGCATTTTTTTCACTGCATTCTAGTTGT
GGTTTGTCCAAACTCATCAATGTATCTTAAGGCGTAAATTGTAAGCGTTAATATTTTGTTAAAATTCGCG
TTAAATTTTTGTTAAATCAGCTCATTTTTTAACCAATAGGCCGAAATCGGCAAAATCCCTTATAAATCAA
AAGAATAGACCGAGATAGGGT
[37 nt withheld, positions 2052-2088]
AAAGAACGTGGACTCCAACGTCAAAGG
[49 nt withheld, positions 2116-2164]
T
[91 nt withheld, positions 2166-2256]
G
[124 nt withheld, positions 2258-2381]
CAGGTGGCACTTTTCGGGGAAATGTGCGCGGAACCCCTATTTGTTTATTTTTCTAAATACATTCAAATAT
GTATCCGCTCATGAGACAATAACCCTGATAAATGCTTCAATAATATTGAAAAAGGAAGAGTCCTGAGGCG
GAAAGAACCAGCTGTGGAATGTGTGTCAGTTAGGGTGTGGAAAGTCCCCAGGCTCCCCAGCAGGCAGAAG
TATGCAAAGCATGCATCTCAATTAGTCAGCAACCAGGTGTGGAAAGTCCCCAGGCTCCCCAGCAGGCAGA
AGTATGCAAAGCATGCATCTCAATTAGTCAGCAACCATAGTCCCGCCCCTAACTCCGCCCATCCCGCCCC
TAACTCCGCCCAGTTCCGCCCATTCTCCGCCCCATGGCTGACTAATTTTTTTTATTTATGCAGAGGCCGA
GGCCGCCTCGGCCTCTGAGCTATTCCAGAAGTAGTGAGGAGGCTTTTTTGGAGGCCTAGGCTTTTGCAAA
GATCGATCAAGAGACAGGATGAGGATCGTTTCGCATGATTGAACAAGATGGATTGCACGCAGGTTCTCCG
GCCGCTTGGGTGGAGAGGCTATTCGGCTATGACTGGGCACAACAGACAATCGGCTGCTCTGATGCCGCCG
TGTTCCGGCTGTCAGCGCAGGGGCGCCCGGTTCTTTTTGTCAAGACCGACCTGTCCGGTGCCCTGAATGA
ACTGCAAGACGAGGCAGCGCGGCTATCGTGGCTGGCCACGACGGGCGTTCCTTGCGCAGCTGTGCTCGAC
GTTGTCACTGAAGCGGGAAGGGACTGGCTGCTATTGGGCGAAGTGCCGGGGCAGGATCTCCTGTCATCTC
ACCTTGCTCCTGCCGAGAAAGTATCCATCATGGCTGATGCAATGCGGCGGCTGCATACGCTTGATCCGGC
TACCTGCCCATTCGACCACCAAGCGAAACATCGCATCGAGCGAGCACGTACTCGGATGGAAGCCGGTCTT
GTCGATCAGGATGATCTGGACGAAGAGCATCAGGGGCTCGCGCCAGCCGAACTGTTCGCCAGGCTCAAGG
CGAGCATGCCCGACGGCGAGGATCTCGTCGTGACCCATGGCGATGCCTGCTTGCCGAATATCATGGTGGA
AAATGGCCGCTTTTCTGGATTCATCGACTGTGGCCGGCTGGGTGTGGCGGACCGCTATCAGGACATAGCG
TTGGCTACCCGTGATATTGCTGAAGAGCTTGGCGGCGAATGGGCTGACCGCTTCCTCGTGCTTTACGGTA
TCGCCGCTCCCGATTCGCAGCGCATCGCCTTCTATCGCCTTCTTGACGAGTTCTTCTGAGCGGGACTCTG
GGGTTCGAAATGACCGACCAAGCGACGCCCAACCTGCCATCACGAGATTTCGATTCCACCGCCGCCTTCT
ATGAAAGGTTGGGCTTCGGAATCGTTTTCCGGGACGCCGGCTGGATGATCCTCCAGCGCGGGGATCTCAT
GCTGGAGTTCTTCGCCCACCCTAGGGGGAGGCTAACTGAAACACGGAAGGAGACAATACCGGAAGGAACC
CGCGCTATGACGGCAATAAAAAGACAGAATAAAACGCACGGTGTTGGGTCGTTTGTTCATAAACGCGGGG
TTCGGTCCCAGGGCTGGCACTCTGTCGATACCCCACCGAGACCCCATTGGGGCCAATACGCCCGCGTTTC
TTCCTTTTCCCCACCCCACCCCCCAAGTTCGGGTGAAGGCCCAGGGCTCGCAGCCAACGTCGGGGCGGCA
GGCCCTGCCATAGCCTCAGGTTACTCATATATACTTTAGATTGATTTAAAACTTCATTTTTAATTTAAAA
GGATCTAGGTGAAGATCCTTTTTGATAATCTCATGACCAAAATCCCTTAACGTGAGTTTTCGTTCCACTG
AGCGTCAGACCCCGTAGAAAAGATCAAAGGATCTTCTTGAGATCCTTTTTTTCTGCGCGTAATCTGCTGC
TTGCAAACAAAAAAACCACCGCTACCAGCGGTGGTTTGTTTGCCGGATCAAGAGCTACCAACTCTTTTTC
CGAAGGTAACTGGCTTCAGCAGAGCGCAGATACCAAATACTGTTCTTCTAGTGTAGCCGTAGTTAGGCCA
CCACTTCAAGAACTCTGTAGCACCGCCTACATACCTCGCTCTGCTAATCCTGTTACCAGTGGCTGCTGCC
AGTGGCGATAAGTCGTGTCTTACCGGGTTGGACTCAAGACGATAGTTACCGGATAAGGCGCAGCGGTCGG
GCTGAACGGGGGGTTCGTGCACACAGCCCAGCTTGGAGCGAACGACCTACACCGAACTGAGATACCTACA
GCGTGAGCTATGAGAAAGCGCCACGCTTCCCGAAGGGAGAAAGGCGGACAGGTATCCGGTAAGCGGCAGG
GTCGGAACAGGAGAGCGCACGAGGGAGCTTCCAGGGGGAAACGCCTGGTATCTTTATAGTCCTGTCGGGT
TTCGCCACCTCTGACTTGAGCGTCGATTTTTGTGATGCTCGTCAGGGGGGCGGAGCCTATGGAAAAACGC
CAGCAACGCGGCCTTTTTACGGTTCCTGGCCTTTTGCTGGCCTTTTGCTCACATGTTCTTTCCTGCGTTA
TCCCCTGATTCTGTGGATAACCGTATTACCGCCATGCAT
